>Addgene plasmid #48203 | Twitch-2B pRSETB | depositor full sequence | sequence record 69435 | Standard pRSETB (Invitrogen), constructs starts at BamHI/NotI and ends with EcoRI
GATCTCGATCCCGCGAAATTAATACGACTCACTATAGGGAGACCACAACGGTTTCCCTCTAGAAATAATT
TTGTTTAACTTTAAGAAGGAGATATACATATGCGGGGTTCTCATCATCATCATCATCATGGTATGGCTAG
CATGACTGGTGGACAGCAAATGGGTCGGGATCTGTACGACGATGACGATAAGGATCCCGCGGCCGCCACC
ATGGTGAGCAAGGGCGAGGAGCTGTTCACCGGGGTGGTGCCCATCCTGGTCGAGCTGGACGGCGACGTAA
ACGGCCACAAGTTCAGCGTGTCCGGCGAGGGCGAGGGCGATGCCACCTACGGCAAGCTGACCCTGAAGTT
CATCTGCACCACCGGCAAGCTGCCCGTGCCCTGGCCCACCCTCGTGACCACCCTGAGCTGGGGCGTGCAG
TGCTTCGCCCGCTACCCCGACCACATGAAGCAGCACGACTTCTTCAAGTCCGCCATGCCCGAAGGCTACG
TCCAGGAGCGCACCATCTTCTTCAAGGACGACGGCAACTACAAGACCCGCGCCGAGGTGAAGTTCGAGGG
CGACACCCTGGTGAACCGCATCGAGCTGAAGGGCATCGACTTCAAGGAGGACGGCAACATCCTGGGGCAC
AAGCTGGAGTACAACGCCATCCACGGCAACGTCTATATCACCGCCGACAAGCAGAAGAACGGCATCAAGG
CCAACTTCGGCCTCAACTGCAACATCGAGGACGGCAGCGTGCAGCTCGCCGACCACTACCAGCAGAACAC
CCCCATCGGCGACGGCCCCGTGCTGCTGCCCGACAACCACTACCTGAGCACCCAGTCCAAGCTGAGCAAA
GACCCCAACGAGAAGCGCGATCACATGGTCCTGCTGGAGTTCGTGACCGCCGCCCGCATGCAAGTTGCCG
ACGCCAGCGAAGAGGAACTGAGCGAGTGCTTCAGAATCTTCGACTTCGACGGCAACGGCTTCATCGACAG
AGAGGAGTTTGGCGACATCATCAGACTGACCGGCGAGCAGCTGACCGACGAGGACGTGGACGAGATCTTC
GGCGACTCCGACACCGACAAGAACGGCAGAATCGATTTCGACGAGTTCCTGAAGATGGTGGAAAACGTGC
AGCCCATCTACCCCGAGCTCATGGGTGGGGTCCAGCTTGCAGATCACTACCAGCAGAATACTCCGATCGG
GGATGGGCCGGTTCTCCTGCCTGACAACCACTACCTGTCATACCAGTCCAAGCTTTCCAAAGATCCTAAT
GAAAAGCGGGATCACATGGTCCTGCTGGAATTTGTCACCGCCGCCGGAATCACTCTCGGAATGGACGAGC
TGTACAAAGGTGGGACCGGGGGATCTATGGTGAGCAAGGGCGAAGAATTGTTCACTGGTGTAGTCCCTAT
TTTGGTGGAACTGGATGGGGATGTCAACGGTCATAAATTCAGCGTGCGAGGGGAGGGTGAGGGGGACGCA
ACTAATGGCAAATTGACACTCAAGCTCATCTGCACAACGGGGAAACTGCCCGTGCCATGGCCCACACTCG
TTACTACTCTAGGATATGGCCTTATGTGTTTCGCCCGCTACCCAGACCATATGAAACAACACGATTTCTT
TAAATCAGCCATGCCAGAGGGGTACGTCCAGGAGAGAACTATCTTCTTCAAGGACGATGGTAATTACAAG
ACTAGGGCCGAGGTGAAATTCGAAGGGGATACACTTGTCAACCGAATCGAGCTGAAGGGAATCGACTTTA
AGGAGGACGGAAACATACTCGGGCATAAGTTGGAATACAACTACAACAGTCACAATGTTTACATCACAGC
CGATAAGCAAAAGAACGGCATTAAGGCTAATTTTAAGATCCGTCACAACATTGAGGATTGAGAATTCGAA
GCTTGATCCGGCTGCTAACAAAGCCCGAAAGGAAGCTGAGTTGGCTGCTGCCACCGCTGAGCAATAACTA
GCATAACCCCTTGGGGCCTCTAAACGGGTCTTGAGGGGTTTTTTGCTGAAAGGAGGAACTATATCCGGAT
CTGGCGTAATAGCGAAGAGGCCCGCACCGATCGCCCTTCCCAACAGTTGCGCAGCCTGAATGGCGAATGG
G
[124 nt withheld, positions 2102-2225]
C
[91 nt withheld, positions 2227-2317]
A
[49 nt withheld, positions 2319-2367]
CCTTTGACGTTGGAGTCCACGTTCTTT
[37 nt withheld, positions 2395-2431]
ACCCTATCTCGGTCTATTCTTTTGATTTATAAGGGATTTTGCCGATTTCGGCCTATTGGTTAAAAAATGA
GCTGATTTAACAAAAATTTAACGCGAATTTTAACAAAATATTAACGCTTACAATTTAGGTGGCACTTTTC
GGGGAAATGTGCGCGGAACCCCTATTTGTTTATTTTTCTAAATACATTCAAATATGTATCCGCTCATGAG
ACAATAACCCTGATAAATGCTTCAATAATATTGAAAAAGGAAGAGTATGAGTATTCAACATTTCCGTGTC
GCCCTTATTCCCTTTTTTGCGGCATTTTGCCTTCCTGTTTTTGCTCACCCAGAAACGCTGGTGAAAGTAA
AAGATGCTGAAGATCAGTTGGGTGCACGAGTGGGTTACATCGAACTGGATCTCAACAGCGGTAAGATCCT
TGAGAGTTTTCGCCCCGAAGAACGTTTTCCAATGATGAGCACTTTTAAAGTTCTGCTATGTGGCGCGGTA
TTATCCCGTATTGACGCCGGGCAAGAGCAACTCGGTCGCCGCATACACTATTCTCAGAATGACTTGGTTG
AGTACTCACCAGTCACAGAAAAGCATCTTACGGATGGCATGACAGTAAGAGAATTATGCAGTGCTGCCAT
AACCATGAGTGATAACACTGCGGCCAACTTACTTCTGACAACGATCGGAGGACCGAAGGAGCTAACCGCT
TTTTTGCACAACATGGGGGATCATGTAACTCGCCTTGATCGTTGGGAACCGGAGCTGAATGAAGCCATAC
CAAACGACGAGCGTGACACCACGATGCCTGTAGCAATGGCAACAACGTTGCGCAAACTATTAACTGGCGA
ACTACTTACTCTAGCTTCCCGGCAACAATTAATAGACTGGATGGAGGCGGATAAAGTTGCAGGACCACTT
CTGCGCTCGGCCCTTCCGGCTGGCTGGTTTATTGCTGATAAATCTGGAGCCGGTGAGCGTGGGTCTCGCG
GTATCATTGCAGCACTGGGGCCAGATGGTAAGCCCTCCCGTATCGTAGTTATCTACACGACGGGGAGTCA
GGCAACTATGGATGAACGAAATAGACAGATCGCTGAGATAGGTGCCTCACTGATTAAGCATTGGTAACTG
TCAGACCAAGTTTACTCATATATACTTTAGATTGATTTAAAACTTCATTTTTAATTTAAAAGGATCTAGG
TGAAGATCCTTTTTGATAATCTCATGACCAAAATCCCTTAACGTGAGTTTTCGTTCCACTGAGCGTCAGA
CCCCGTAGAAAAGATCAAAGGATCTTCTTGAGATCCTTTTTTTCTGCGCGTAATCTGCTGCTTGCAAACA
AAAAAACCACCGCTACCAGCGGTGGTTTGTTTGCCGGATCAAGAGCTACCAACTCTTTTTCCGAAGGTAA
CTGGCTTCAGCAGAGCGCAGATACCAAATACTGTTCTTCTAGTGTAGCCGTAGTTAGGCCACCACTTCAA
GAACTCTGTAGCACCGCCTACATACCTCGCTCTGCTAATCCTGTTACCAGTGGCTGCTGCCAGTGGCGAT
AAGTCGTGTCTTACCGGGTTGGACTCAAGACGATAGTTACCGGATAAGGCGCAGCGGTCGGGCTGAACGG
GGGGTTCGTGCACACAGCCCAGCTTGGAGCGAACGACCTACACCGAACTGAGATACCTACAGCGTGAGCT
ATGAGAAAGCGCCACGCTTCCCGAAGGGAGAAAGGCGGACAGGTATCCGGTAAGCGGCAGGGTCGGAACA
GGAGAGCGCACGAGGGAGCTTCCAGGGGGAAACGCCTGGTATCTTTATAGTCCTGTCGGGTTTCGCCACC
TCTGACTTGAGCGTCGATTTTTGTGATGCTCGTCAGGGGGGCGGAGCCTATGGAAAAACGCCAGCAACGC
GGCCTTTTTACGGTTCCTGGCCTTTTGCTGGCCTTTTGCTCACATGTTCTTTCCTGCGTTATCCCCTGAT
TCTGTGGATAACCGTATTACCGCCTTTGAGTGAGCTGATACCGCTCGCCGCAGCCGAACGACCGAGCGCA
GCGAGTCAGTGAGCGAGGAAGCGGAAGAGCGCCCAATACGCAAACCGCCTCTCCCCGCGCGTTGGCCGAT
TCATTAATGCAG
Features (pLannotate 1.2.2; 16 found; start..end, strand, type, name):
     20..38      +  promoter       T7 promoter: promoter for bacteriophage T7 RNA polymerase
     70..92      +  RBS            RBS: efficient ribosome binding site from bacteriophage T7 gene 10 (Olins and Rangwala, 1989)
    112..132     +  CDS            capTEV™ (fragment): composite tag for in vivo biotinylation, TEV protease cleavage, and 6xHis tagging
    133..165     +  CDS            T7 tag (gene 10 leader): leader peptide from bacteriophage T7 gene 10 promotes efficient translation in E. coli
    169..192     +  CDS            Xpress™ tag: Xpress™ epitope tag, including an enterokinase recognition and cleavage site
    211..894     +  CDS            mCerulean3: mCerulean3 is a basic (constitutively fluorescent) cyan fluorescent protein published in 2011, derived from Aequorea victoria. It is reported to be a somewhat slowly-maturing monomer with very low acid sensitivity.
    877..1122    +  CDS            TNNC2 (fragment): TNNC2_MELGA - Experimental evidence at protein level: Swiss-Prot protein existence level 1. Troponin is the central regulatory protein of striated muscle contraction. Tn consists of three components: Tn-I which is the inhibitor of actomyosin ATPase, Tn-T which contains the binding site for tropomyosin and Tn-C. The binding of calcium to Tn-C abolishes the inhibitory action of Tn on actin filaments. From Meleagris gallopavo (Wild turkey).
   1144..1791    +  CDS            cEGFP (fragment): cEGFP is a basic (constitutively fluorescent) green fluorescent protein published in 2008, derived from Aequorea victoria.
   1901..1950    +  CDS            SET1 (fragment): solubility-enhancement tag derived from T7 phage gene 10B
   1958..2005    +  terminator     T7 terminator: transcription terminator for bacteriophage T7 RNA polymerase
   2031..2097    +  CDS            lacZα (fragment): LacZα fragment of β-galactosidase; lacZ fragment
   2102..2530    +  rep_origin     f1 ori (sequence partly withheld): f1 bacteriophage origin of replication; arrow indicates direction of (+) strand synthesis
   2583..2687    +  promoter       AmpR promoter: bla
   2688..3548    +  CDS            AmpR: β-lactamase; bla; confers resistance to ampicillin, carbenicillin, and related antibiotics
   3719..4307    +  rep_origin     ori: high-copy-number ColE1/pMB1/pBR322/pUC origin of replication
   4490..4543    +  CDS            lacI (fragment): lac repressor; lacI; The lac repressor binds to the lac operator to inhibit transcription in E. coli. This inhibition can be relieved by adding lactose or isopropyl-β-D-thiogalactopyranoside (IPTG).
