[The description below was written by a language model from this plasmid's Addgene catalogue record and pLannotate feature annotations shown in this document.]
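Description:
Twitch-2B pRSETB is a bacterial expression plasmid built on the Invitrogen pRSETB backbone that encodes Twitch-2B, a genetically encoded fluorescent reporter for calcium signaling. It is maintained in E. coli through a high-copy ColE1/pUC-type origin and selected with ampicillin via the β-lactamase gene. An f1 origin is also present, which permits single-stranded DNA production. The catalogue lists a total size of 4,571 bp, while the annotated depositor sequence is 4,543 nt, a small discrepancy the record does not explain.

Expression is driven by the T7 promoter with the phage T7 gene 10 ribosome binding site and ends at a T7 terminator, so it requires a host supplying T7 RNA polymerase. The backbone contributes an N-terminal leader comprising a 6xHis tag, the T7 gene 10 leader and the Xpress epitope with an enterokinase site, allowing affinity purification and detection of the recombinant protein. The insert, cloned between BamHI and EcoRI, is a three-part fusion. The cyan donor mCerulean3 is followed by a calcium-binding troponin C fragment, recorded as originating from the toadfish Opsanus tau; the annotation tool matched it to a turkey troponin C homologue. The last part is the yellow acceptor cpVenusCD, a circularly permuted Venus variant that the tool labelled only as a GFP-derived fragment. In sensors of this design, calcium binding to the troponin C domain changes its conformation and alters energy transfer between the two fluorescent proteins, giving a ratiometric readout.

This version suits production and purification of the sensor protein from bacteria, for example for in vitro characterisation. The depositor notes that this plasmid and the pcDNA3 version of Twitch-2B are misidentified in the associated publication.
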