Addgene plasmid #48203: Twitch-2B pRSETB
Purpose: Fluorescent reporter for calcium signaling
Depositing lab: Oliver Griesbeck. Depositing organization: Max Planck Institute for Biological Intelligence. Publication: Optimized ratiometric calcium sensors for functional in vivo imaging of neurons and T lymphocytes. Thestrup T, Litzlbauer J, Bartholomaus I, Mues M, Russo L, Dana H, Kovalchuk Y, Liang Y, Kalamakis G, Laukat Y, Becker S, Witte G, Geiger A, Allen T, Rome LC, Chen TW, Kim DS, Garaschuk O, Griesinger C, Griesbeck O. Nat Methods. 2014 Jan 5. doi: 10.1038/nmeth.2773. PubMed 24390440.
Backbone
  Vector backbone: pRSETB
  Backbone manufacturer: Invitrogen
  Backbone size w/o insert (bp): 2900
  Total vector size (bp): 4571
  Vector type: Bacterial Expression
Growth in bacteria
  Bacterial resistance: Ampicillin, 100 μg/mL
  Growth temperature: 37°C
  Growth strain: XL1 Blue
  Copy number: High Copy
Gene/Insert
  Gene/Insert name: Twitch-2B (alt name: TW2B)
  Species: Opsanus tau
  Insert size (bp): 1671
  Promoter: T7
  Tag / fusion protein: 6xHIS (N terminal on backbone); mCerulean3 (N terminal on insert); cpVenusCD (C terminal on insert)
  Cloning method: Restriction Enzyme; 5′ cloning site BamHI (not destroyed); 3′ cloning site EcoRI (not destroyed)
  Sequencing primers: 5′ ATGGTGAGCAAGGGCGAGGAG; 3′ cacaacattgaggattga
Terms and licenses: Academic/Nonprofit Terms; Industry Terms: Not Available to Industry
Depositor comments: Insert contains: BamHI-NotI-ECFP-SphI-TnC-SacI-YCP-EcoRI There is a discrepancy in the publication, Plasmid 48203: Twitch-2B pRSETB and Plasmid 49531: Twitch-2B pcDNA3 are misidentified.
How to cite: Twitch-2B pRSETB was a gift from Oliver Griesbeck (Addgene plasmid # 48203 ; http://n2t.net/addgene:48203 ; RRID:Addgene_48203)
