>Addgene plasmid #48203 | Twitch-2B pRSETB | addgene partial sequence | sequence record 77182 | T7
TCTAGAAATAATTTTGTTTAACTTTAAGAAGGAGATATACATATGCGGGGTTCTCATCATCATCATCATC
ATGGTATGGCTAGCATGACTGGTGGACAGCAAATGGGTCGGGATCTGTACGACGATGACGATAAGGATCC
CGCGGCCGCCACCATGGTGAGCAAGGGCGAGGAGCTGTTCACCGGGGTGGTGCCCATCCTGGTCGAGCTG
GACGGCGACGTAAACGGCCACAAGTTCAGCGTGTCCGGCGAGGGCGAGGGCGATGCCACCTACGGCAAGC
TGACCCTGAAGTTCATCTGCACCACCGGCAAGCTGCCCGTGCCCTGGCCCACCCTCGTGACCACCCTGAG
CTGGGGCGTGCAGTGCTTCGCCCGCTACCCCGACCACATGAAGCAGCACGACTTCTTCAAGTCCGCCATG
CCCGAAGGCTACGTCCAGGAGCGCACCATCTTCTTCAAGGACGACGGCAACTACAAGACCCGCGCCGAGG
TGAAGTTCGAGGGCGACACCCTGGTGAACCGCATCGAGCTGAAGGGCATCGACTTCAAGGAGGACGGCAA
CATCCTGGGGCACAAGCTGGAGTACAACGCCATCCACGGCAACGTCTATATCACCGCCGACAAGCAGAAG
AACGGCATCAAGGCCAACTTCGGCCTCAACTGCAACATCGAGGACGGCAGCGTGCAGCTCGCCGACCACT
ACCAGCAGAACACCCCCATCGGCGACGGCCCCGTGCTGCTGCCCGACAACCACTACCTGAGCACCCAGTC
CAAGCTGAGCAAAGACCCCAACGAGAAGCGCGATCACATGGTCCTGCTGGAGTTCGTGACCGCCGCCCGC
ATGCAAGTTGCCGACGCCAGCGAAGAGGAACTGAGCGAGTGCTTCAGAATCTTCGACTTCGACGGCAACG
GCTTCATCGACAGAGAGGAGTTTGGCGACATCATCA
