>Addgene plasmid #48203 | Twitch-2B pRSETB | addgene partial sequence | sequence record 77474 | EGFP_C
TGAGCGAGTGCTTCAGAATCTTCGACTTCGACGGCAACGGCTTCATCGACAGAGAGGAGTTTGGCGACAT
CATCAGACTGACCGGCGAGCAGCTGACCGACGAGGACGTGGACGAGATCTTCGGCGACTCCGACACCGAC
AAGAACGGCAGAATCGATTTCGACGAGTTCCTGAAGATGGTGGAAAACGTGCAGCCCATCTACCCCGAGC
TCATGGGTGGGGTCCAGCTTGCAGATCACTACCAGCAGAATACTCCGATCGGGGATGGGCCGGTTCTCCT
GCCTGACAACCACTACCTGTCATACCAGTCCAAGCTTTCCAAAGATCCTAATGAAAAGCGGGATCACATG
GTCCTGCTGGAATTTGTCACCGCCGCCGGAATCACTCTCGGAATGGACGAGCTGTACAAAGGTGGGACCG
GGGGATCTATGGTGAGCAAGGGCGAAGAATTGTTCACTGGTGTAGTCCCTATTTTGGTGGAACTGGATGG
GGATGTCAACGGTCATAAATTCAGCGTGCGAGGGGAGGGTGAGGGGGACGCAACTAATGGCAAATTGACA
CTCAAGCTCATCTGCACAACGGGGAAACTGCCCGTGCCATGGCCCACACTCGTTACTACTCTAGGATATG
GCCTTATGTGTTTCGCCCGCTACCCAGACCATATGAAACAACACGATTTCTTTAAATCAGCCATGCCAGA
GGGGTACGTCCAGGAGAGAACTATCTTCTTCAAGGACGATGGTAATTACAAGACTAGGGCCGAGGTGAAA
TTCGAAGGGGATACACTTGTCAACCGAATCGAGCTGAAGGGAATCGACTTTAAGGAGGACGGAAACATAC
TCGGGCATAAGTTGGAATACAACTA
