>Addgene plasmid #48203 | Twitch-2B pRSETB | addgene partial sequence | sequence record 78047 | T7-term
GCTTTGTTAGCAGCCGGATCAAGCTTCGAATTCTCAATCCTCAATGTTGTGACGGATCTTAAAATTAGCC
TTAATGCCGTTCTTTTGCTTATCGGCTGTGATGTAAACATTGTGACTGTTGTAGTTGTATTCCAACTTAT
GCCCGAGTATGTTTCCGTCCTCCTTAAAGTCGATTCCCTTCAGCTCGATTCGGTTGACAAGTGTATCCCC
TTCGAATTTCACCTCGGCCCTAGTCTTGTAATTACCATCGTCCTTGAAGAAGATAGTTCTCTCCTGGACG
TACCCCTCTGGCATGGCTGATTTAAAGAAATCGTGTTGTTTCATATGGTCTGGGTAGCGGGCGAAACACA
TAAGGCCATATCCTAGAGTAGTAACGAGTGTGGGCCATGGCACGGGCAGTTTCCCCGTTGTGCAGATGAG
CTTGAGTGTCAATTTGCCATTAGTTGCGTCCCCCTCACCCTCCCCTCGCACGCTGAATTTATGACCGTTG
ACATCCCCATCCAGTTCCACCAAAATAGGGACTACACCAGTGAACAATTCTTCGCCCTTGCTCACCATAG
ATCCCCCGGTCCCACCTTTGTACAGCTCGTCCATTCCGAGAGTGATTCCGGCGGCGGTGACAAATTCCAG
CAGGACCATGTGATCCCGCTTTTCATTAGGATCTTTGGAAAGCTTGGACTGGTATGACAGGTAGTGGTTG
TCAGGCAGGAGAACCGGCCCATCCCCGATCGGAGTATTCTGCTGGTAGTGATCTGCAAGCTGGACCCCAC
CCATGAGCTCGGGGTAGATGGGCTGCACGTTTTCCACCATCTTCAGGAACTCGTCGAAATCGATTCTGCC
GTTCTTGTCGGTGTCGGAGTCGCCGAAGATCTCGTCCACGTCCTCGTCGGTCAGCTGCTCGCCGGTCAGT
CTGATGATGTCGCC
